>Addgene plasmid #45061 | pBa.NgCam.GFP | depositor full sequence | sequence record 63854 | pBa.NgCam.GFP sequence 10579 bps
TTAGTGCATGCATACCCCTCGGTGTTATTGCTGCTCTGTGCACGCACGCTCATTGTATCACTTCATCCCA
GTGCATGCACTCACACTGGAGCGATTGCTGCTCGGTGCACGCACACTCATTGTATCACGTCAGCTCAGTG
GCTGCACGCACACCGGTGTTATTGCTGCTCGGTGCGTGCATGCACATCAGTGTCGCTGCAGCTCAGTGCA
TGCACGCTCATTGCCCATCGCTATCCCTGCCTCTCCTGCTGGCGCTCCCCGGGAGGTGACTTCAAGGGGA
CCGCAGGACCACCTCGGGGGTGGGGGGAGGGCTGCACACGCGGACCCCGCTCCCCCTCCCCAACAAAGCA
CTGTGGAATCAAAAAGGGGGGAGGGGGGATGGAGGGGCGCGTCACACCCCCGCCCCACACCCTCACCTCG
AGGTGAGCCCCACGTTCTGCTTCACTCTCCCCATCTCCCCCCCCTCCCCACCCCCAATTTTGTATTTATT
TATTTTTTAATTATTTTGTGCAGCGATGGGGGCGGGGGGGGGGGGGGCGCGCGCCAGGCGGGGCGGGGCG
GGGCGAGGGGCGGGGCGGGGCGAGGCGGAGAGGTGCGGCGGCAGCCAATCAGAGCGGCGCGCTCCGAAAG
TTTCCTTTTATGGCGAGGCGGCGGCGGCGGCGGCCCTATAAAAAGCGAAGCGCGCGGCGGGCGGGAGTCG
CTGCGTTGCCTTCGCCCCGTGCCCCGCTCCGCGCCGCCTCGCGCCGCCCGCCCCGGCTCTGACTGACCGC
GTTACTCCCACAGGTGAGCGGGCGGGACGGCCCTTCTCCTCCGGGCTGTAATTAGCGCTTGGTTTAATGA
CGGCTCGTTTCTTTTCTGTGGCTGCGTGAAAGCCTTAAAGGGCTCCGGGAGGGCCCTTTGTGCGGGGGGG
AGCGGCTCGGGGGGTGCGTGCGTGTGTGTGTGCGTGGGGAGCGCCGCGTGCGGCCCGCGCTGCCCGGCGG
CTGTGAGCGCTGCGGGCGCGGCGCGGGGCTTTGTGCGCTCCGCGTGTGCGCGAGGGGAGCGCGGCCGGGG
GCGGTGCCCCGCGGTGCGGGGGGGCTGCGAGGGGAACAAAGGCTGCGTGCGGGGTGTGTGCGTGGGGGGG
TGAGCAGGGGGTGTGGGCGCGGCGGTCGGGCTGTAACCCCCCCCTGCACCCCCCTCCCCGAGTTGCTGAG
CACGGCCCGGCTTCGGGTGCGGGGCTCCGTGCGGGGCGTGGCGCGGGGCTCGCCGTGCCGGGCGGGGGGT
GGCGGCAGGTGGGGGTGCCGGGCGGGGCGGGGCCGCCTCGGGCCGGGGAGGGCTCGGGGGAGGGGCGCGG
CGGCCCCGGAGCGCCGGCGGCTGTCGAGGCGCGGCGAGCCGCAGCCATTGCCTTTTATGGTAATCGTGCG
AGAGGGCGCAGGGACTTCCTTTGTCCCAAATCTGGCGGAGCCGAAATCTGGGAGGCGCCGCCGCACCCCC
TCTAGCGGGCGCGGGCGAAGCGGTGCGGCGCCGGCAGGAAGGAAATGGGCGGGGAGGGCCTTCGTGCGTC
GCCGCGCCGCCGTCCCCTTCTCCATCTCCAGCCTCGGGGCTGCCGCAGGGGGACGGCTGCCTTCGGGGGG
GACGGGGCAGGGCGGGGTTCGGCTTCTGGCGTGTGACCGGCGGGGTTTATATCTTCCCTTCTCTGTTCCT
CCGCAGCCCCCAAGCTTCCGCCATGGCTCTGCCCCATGGGCTCGGCCTCCTCCTGCTCCTGTTGCTGGGG
GGGCCCGGAGCCGCCATCACCATTCCCCCGGAGTATGGTGCACACGATTTCCTGCAGCCCCCCGAGCTGA
CGGAGGAACCCCCGGAACAACTCGTGGTCTTCCCCAGTGATGACATCGTCCTCAAATGCGTGGCCACCGG
GAACCCCCCCGTCCAGTACCGATGGAGCCGTGAGGATCAGCCCTTCGTCCCCGAGGAGCACGGGGGGGTC
TCGGTGGTCCCCGGATCGGGGACTTTGGTCATCAACGCCACGTTGGCCGCGCGGCTCCAGGGGCGCTTCC
GCTGCTTCGCCACCAACGCGTTGGGCACCGCTGTGTCTCCCGAGGCCAACGTCATCGCCGAGAACACTCC
GCAGTGGCCGGAGAAGAAGGTGACCCCGGTGGAGGTGGAGGAGGGGGACCCCGTGGTGCTGCCCTGTGAC
CCCCCCGAGAGCGCTGTGCCCCCTAAAATCTATTGGCTCAACAGCGACATCGTTCACATCGCTCAGGACG
AGAGGGTATCGATGGGGCAGGATGGGAACCTCTACTTCTCCAACGCCATGGTGGGCGACAGCCACCCCGA
CTACATCTGCCACGCTCACTTCCTCGGCCCCCGCACCATCATCCAGAAGGAGCCCCTCGACCTCCGCGTG
GCCCCCAGTAATGCGGTTCGGTCCCGCCGCCCCCGCCTGCTGCTGCCCCGCGACCCCCAAACGACCACCA
TCGCCCTCCGGGGGGGCAGCGTCGTGTTGGAGTGCATCGCTGAGGGGCTCCCCACTCCATGGGTCCGATG
GCGGCGGCTGAACGGCCCCCTCCCCACCCGGGCGGCGTTGGAGAACTTCAACAAAACGCTGCGGCTGTGG
GGGGTGACGGAGAGCGACGACGGGGAGTACGAATGTGTGGCTGAGAACGGGAGGGGGACGGCCAGGGGCA
CCCACAGCGTCACCGTGGAGGCCGCCCCATATTGGGTGCGGCGGCCACAGAGTGGGGTCTTCGGGCCGGG
GGAGACGGCGAGGCTGGACTGCGAGGTGGGGGGGAAACCCCGACCCCAAATCCAATGGAGCATCAATGGG
GTCCCCATCGACGCGCTGCCGGGCGCGGAGCGGCGGTGGCTGCGGGGCGGCGCTTTGGTGCTTCCGGAGC
TGCGGCCGAACGACAGCGCGGTGCTGCAGTGCGAGGCGAGGAACCGCCACGGCCGCCTATTGGCCAACGC
CTTCCTGCACGTCGTGGAGCTGCCGGTCCGAATGCTGACGGCGGATGAGCAGCGCTACGAAGTGGTGGAA
AACCAAACGGTGTTTCTGCACTGCAGAACCTTCGGGGCCCCCGCGCCAAACGTCGAGTGGCTGACCCCCA
CTTTGGAGCCGGCTCTGCAGGACGATCGATCCTTCGTGTTCACCAATGGGAGCCTTCGGCTGAGTGCGGT
GCGGGGGGGGGACGGGGGGGTCTACACCTGCATGGCCCAAAACGCCCACAGCAACGGCAGCCTCACGGCG
CTCCTGGAGGTCAGAGCCCCCACCCGAATTTCGGCCCCCCCCCGAAGCGCCACCGCCAAAAAAGGGGAGA
CGGTGACCTTTCACTGCGGGGCGACCTTTGACCCCGCCGTGACCCCCGGGGAGCTGCGATGGCTGCGGGG
GGGGCAGCCGCTGCCCGACGACCCCCGGTATTCGGTGGCGGCGGAGACGCTGACGGTGTCCAACGTGGAC
TATGGGGACGAGGGGACCATTCAGTGCCGCGCCTCCACCCCTCTCGACTCCGCGGAGGCCGAAGCGCAGC
TCAGAGTCGTGGGCCGCCCCGGCCCCATCCGGGACCTCCAAGTGATGGAGGTGGACGAACACCGCGTGCG
CCTCAGCTGGACCCCGGGGGACGACCATAACAGCCCCATAGAGAAGTTCGTGGTGAAGGAGGAGGAGGGC
ATCTTCAGCGCGGGGCGCTTCGCGGAGCGGCTGACGGTTCCGGGGGGGCAGCCATGGACGCCCCCCCTCC
CGCTGTCCCCATACGGGCGGTTCCGCTTCCGGGTGGTGGCCGTTAACGCCTACGGGAGGGGGGAGCACAG
CGCCCCCAGCGCCCCCATCGAGACCCCCCCCGCGGCTCCGGAGCGCAACCCGGGGGGGGTCCATGGGGAG
GGCAATGAGACCGGCAACCTCGTCATCACCTGGGAGCCCCTCCCCCCCCAGGCCTGGAACGCCCCCTGGG
TTCGGTACCGCGTGCAGTGGCGGCCATTGGAGGAGCCCGGCGGGGGGGGCCCTTCGGGGGGGTTCCCGTG
GGCCGAAAGCACCGTGGACGCCCCCCCCGTGGTGGTGGGGGGGCTCCCCCCGTTCAGCCCCTTCCAGATC
CGCGTCCAGGCCGTGAACGGAGCCGGGAAGGGACCGGAAGCGACCCCCGGCGTGGGGCACAGCGGGGAGG
ACCTGCCGTTGGTTTACCCTGAGAATGTGGGGGTGGAACTGCTGAACAGCAGCACCGTGCGCGTGAGATG
GACTTTGGGGGGGGGGCCCAAAGAGCTGCGGGGGCGTCTGAGGGGCTTCCGGGTGCTGTATTGGCGTTTG
GGATGGGTGGGGGAGCGCAGTCGTCGACAAGCCCCCCCCGACCCCCCCCAAATCCCCCAAAGCCCGGCTG
AAGACCCACCCCCATTTCCCCCCGTGGCTCTGACAGTGGGGGGGGACGCGCGGGGGGCGCTGCTGGGGGG
GCTGCGGCCCTGGAGCCGTTATCAGCTGCGGGTGTTGGTCTTCAACGGGAGGGGGGACGGCCCCCCCAGC
GAACCCATCGCCTTCGAGACCCCCGAGGGAGTTCCCGGCCCCCCCGAGGAGCTCCGCGTGGAGCGGTTGG
ACGACACCGCCCTCTCCGTCCATTGGAAACGGCCGCGGCATTTAAACGGAGTCCTCACGGGATATGTACT
GAGATACCAGCAGGTGGAGCCGGCGCTCGGCCTCCCCCAGGAGGCTCCGTACCCCCCCGGGACCCTCAAT
GCGACCCTAAGGGGGCTGAATGCGCGCTCCCGATACCGGCTGGCGCTGCGCGCGAGCACGCGCGTCGGGA
GCGGCCCCGCCCTGCAGACGGTGGGGAGCACGAAACCGGAACCGGCCCTCCCCGCTTTGGAGCGCGTTTT
GGTGTCGGAGGTCGGGGAGGATTTCACGGTGCTGCTGTGGAGTTTGGTGCAGCCCCAGGAGGACGACGTG
GAGTTCGAAGTCCAATTCATGAATAAAAGCACGGATGAGCCGTGGCGCACTTCGGGCCGCGCCAACTCCT
CTTTAAGGCGGTACCGTCTGGAGGGGCTGCGGCCCGGCACCGCCTACCGAGTCCAATTCGTGGGCCGGAA
CCGCTCCGGGGAAAACGTGGCCTTCTGGGAGAGCGAAGTGCAAACCAACGGCACCGTGGTGCGCAGCCTG
GTGGGGGGGTTTGCCACCAAGGGGTGGTTCATCGGCTTCGTCAGCTCCGTGGTGCTCCTTCTCCTCATCC
TCCTCATCCTCTGCTTCATCAAACGCAGCAAGGGGGGCAAGTATTCGGTGAAGGACAAGGAGGACACGCA
GGTGGACTCTGAGGCGCGGCCCATGAAGGATGAGACCTTTGGGGAGTACAGGTCGTTGGAGAGCGAAGCG
GAGGAGAAGGGTTCGGCTTCGGGTTCCGGCGCCGGTTCCGGTGTGGGTTCTCCGGGTCGGGGTCCGTGCG
CGGCGGGCAGCGAAGACAGCCTGGCGGGGTACGGAGGCAGCGGGGATGTGCAGTTCAATGAGGATGGATC
CTTCATCGGGCAGTACCGCGGACCCGGAGCCGGACCCGGCAGCTCCGGCCCTGCCAGCCCCTGTGCTGGG
CCCCCCCTGGATAAGCTTGGCGCGCCTAGGCCTACCATGGTGAGCAAGGGCGAGGAGCTGTTCACCGGGG
TGGTGCCCATCCTGGTCGAGCTGGACGGCGACGTAAACGGCCACAAGTTCAGCGTGTCCGGCGAGGGCGA
GGGCGATGCCACCTACGGCAAGCTGACCCTGAAGTTCATCTGCACCACCGGCAAGCTGCCCGTGCCCTGG
CCCACCCTCGTGACCACCCTGACCTACGGCGTGCAGTGCTTCAGCCGCTACCCCGACCACATGAAGCAGC
ACGACTTCTTCAAGTCCGCCATGCCCGAAGGCTACGTCCAGGAGCGCACCATCTTCTTCAAGGACGACGG
CAACTACAAGACCCGCGCCGAGGTGAAGTTCGAGGGCGACACCCTGGTGAACCGCATCGAGCTGAAGGGC
ATCGACTTCAAGGAGGACGGCAACATCCTGGGGCACAAGCTGGAGTACAACTACAACAGCCACAACGTCT
ATATCATGGCCGACAAGCAGAAGAACGGCATCAAGGTGAACTTCAAGATCCGCCACAACATCGAGGACGG
CAGCGTGCAGCTCGCCGACCACTACCAGCAGAACACCCCCATCGGCGACGGCCCCGTGCTGCTGCCCGAC
AACCACTACCTGAGCACCCAGTCCGCCCTGAGCAAAGACCCCAACGAGAAGCGCGATCACATGGTCCTGC
TGGAGTTCGTGACCGCCGCCGGGATCACTCTCGGCATGGACGAGCTGTACAAGCGGACCGTCTAATCTAG
ATAAGTAATGATCATAATCAGCCATATCACATCTGTAGAGGTTTTACTTGCTTTAAAAAACCTCCCACAC
CTCCCCCTGAACCTGAAACATAAAATGAATGCAATTGTTGTTGTTAACTTGTTTATTGCAGCTTATAATG
GTTACAAATAAAGCAATAGCATCACAAATTTCACAAATAAAGCATTTTTTTCACTGCATTCTAGTTGTGG
TTTGTCCAAACTCATCAATGTATCTTATCATGTCTGGATCCCCGGGTACCGAGCTCGAATTCGTAATCAT
GGTCATAGCTGTTTCCTGTGTGAAATTGTTATCCGCTCACAATTCCACACAACATACGAGCCGGAAGCAT
AAAGTGTAAAGCCTGGGGTGCCTAATGAGTGAGCTAACTCACATTAATTGCGTTGCGCTCACTGCCCGCT
TTCCAGTCGGGAAACCTGTCGTGCCAGCTGCATTAATGAATCGGCCAACGCGCGGGGAGAGGCGGTTTGC
GTATTGGGCGCTCTTCCGCTTCCTCGCTCACTGACTCGCTGCGCTCGGTCGTTCGGCTGCGGCGAGCGGT
ATCAGCTCACTCAAAGGCGGTAATACGGTTATCCACAGAATCAGGGGATAACGCAGGAAAGAACATGTGA
GCAAAAGGCCAGCAAAAGGCCAGGAACCGTAAAAAGGCCGCGTTGCTGGCGTTTTTCCATAGGCTCCGCC
CCCCTGACGAGCATCACAAAAATCGACGCTCAAGTCAGAGGTGGCGAAACCCGACAGGACTATAAAGATA
CCAGGCGTTTCCCCCTGGAAGCTCCCTCGTGCGCTCTCCTGTTCCGACCCTGCCGCTTACCGGATACCTG
TCCGCCTTTCTCCCTTCGGGAAGCGTGGCGCTTTCTCATAGCTCACGCTGTAGGTATCTCAGTTCGGTGT
AGGTCGTTCGCTCCAAGCTGGGCTGTGTGCACGAACCCCCCGTTCAGCCCGACCGCTGCGCCTTATCCGG
TAACTATCGTCTTGAGTCCAACCCGGTAAGACACGACTTATCGCCACTGGCAGCAGCCACTGGTAACAGG
ATTAGCAGAGCGAGGTATGTAGGCGGTGCTACAGAGTTCTTGAAGTGGTGGCCTAACTACGGCTACACTA
GAAGGACAGTATTTGGTATCTGCGCTCTGCTGAAGCCAGTTACCTTCGGAAAAAGAGTTGGTAGCTCTTG
ATCCGGCAAACAAACCACCGCTGGTAGCGGTGGTTTTTTTGTTTGCAAGCAGCAGATTACGCGCAGAAAA
AAAGGATCTCAAGAAGATCCTTTGATCTTTTCTACGGGGTCTGACGCTCAGTGGAACGAAAACTCACGTT
AAGGGATTTTGGTCATGAGATTATCAAAAAGGATCTTCACCTAGATCCTTTTAAATTAAAAATGAAGTTT
TAAATCAATCTAAAGTATATATGAGTAAACTTGGTCTGACAGTTACCAATGCTTAATCAGTGAGGCACCT
ATCTCAGCGATCTGTCTATTTCGTTCATCCATAGTTGCCTGACTCCCCGTCGTGTAGATAACTACGATAC
GGGAGGGCTTACCATCTGGCCCCAGTGCTGCAATGATACCGCGAGACCCACGCTCACCGGCTCCAGATTT
ATCAGCAATAAACCAGCCAGCCGGAAGGGCCGAGCGCAGAAGTGGTCCTGCAACTTTATCCGCCTCCATC
CAGTCTATTAATTGTTGCCGGGAAGCTAGAGTAAGTAGTTCGCCAGTTAATAGTTTGCGCAACGTTGTTG
CCATTGCTACAGGCATCGTGGTGTCACGCTCGTCGTTTGGTATGGCTTCATTCAGCTCCGGTTCCCAACG
ATCAAGGCGAGTTACATGATCCCCCATGTTGTGCAAAAAAGCGGTTAGCTCCTTCGGTCCTCCGATCGTT
GTCAGAAGTAAGTTGGCCGCAGTGTTATCACTCATGGTTATGGCAGCACTGCATAATTCTCTTACTGTCA
TGCCATCCGTAAGATGCTTTTCTGTGACTGGTGAGTACTCAACCAAGTCATTCTGAGAATAGTGTATGCG
GCGACCGAGTTGCTCTTGCCCGGCGTCAATACGGGATAATACCGCGCCACATAGCAGAACTTTAAAAGTG
CTCATCATTGGAAAACGTTCTTCGGGGCGAAAACTCTCAAGGATCTTACCGCTGTTGAGATCCAGTTCGA
TGTAACCCACTCGTGCACCCAACTGATCTTCAGCATCTTTTACTTTCACCAGCGTTTCTGGGTGAGCAAA
AACAGGAAGGCAAAATGCCGCAAAAAAGGGAATAAGGGCGACACGGAAATGTTGAATACTCATACTCTTC
CTTTTTCAATATTATTGAAGCATTTATCAGGGTTATTGTCTCATGAGCGGATACATATTTGAATGTATTT
AGAAAAATAAACAAATAGGGGTTCCGCGCACATTTCCCCGAAAAGTGCCACCTGACGTCTAAGAAACCAT
TATTATCATGACATTAACCTATAAAAATAGGCGTATCACGAGGCCCTTTCGTCTCGCGCGTTTCGGTGAT
GACGGTGAAAACCTCTGACACATGCAGCTCCCGGAGACGGTCACAGCTTGTCTGTAAGCGGATGCCGGGA
GCAGACAAGCCCGTCAGGGCGCGTCAGCGGGTGTTGGCGGGTGTCGGGGTTGGCTTAACTATGCGGCATC
AGAGCAGATTGTACTGAGAGTGCACCATATGCGGTGTGAAATACCGCACAGATGCGTAAGGAGAAAATAC
CGCATCAGGCGCCATTCGCCATTCAGGCTGCGCAACTGTTGGGAAGGGCGATCGGTGCGGGCCTCTTCGC
TATTACGCCAGCTGGCGAAAGGGGGATGTGCTGCAAGGCGATTAAGTTGGGTAACGCCAGGGTTTTCCCA
GTCACGACGTTGTAAAACGACGGCCAGTGCCAAGTTGGGATCTTTGCATTGGCCCACGGCTCTCAGGATG
GGGATGCTCCCCTTCAGCACCCGGTTCCCCTTGGAAACTGATGGTCCTGGCTCTGTGGCATGGCAGTGGC
ACTGTGAGGAGCCCCTACCAGCAGCACACAGTGGGTTTGGCACTGCCACGCTCCGGATGCCGCGCTCTGA
TCCAACCCCATAATCAAGGGAACCCGAATTGCCCCATCATTGCCCCCACCACCCCCATCCTGCCGGGCCC
TCACACCCCACGCTGCCTTGTGGTGACATTCCCCAGCCCAAACCCACGGCTTCATGGCTACCGCGGGGCA
TTTCCCATTGCCGCCCCATTATCAGCTCTGCACACCTCCCGCTGTACCCATGCCTCGTGGCTGCCCTTCT
TTGACGTATAATCTTCTAATTAATACCCGGCCTTGTCAAAGTGGAGCACAAACGTTAATTAATTCCCCAG
CAGGCAGGTAATTAACAGTGTGACTCCCTTTTTGCTGCGAGTGGGGCTGATACAGAGAGATGTGGCACTA
TGGAGCCCACGGGGTCCTGGCACTGGGTGCCCACGGAGGTCCCCATGTGCTGCAGTGTCACCGCCTCCGA
GGTGACAGTATTGTCCCTGCGGTGTCCCTGCAGCTCAGCTCTGTCCACAGGGCCACCTCCAGTTTGGAGG
GGACACAATGCAGCCCCGATGCAACCCATCCTCGCAGCATCCCAGGGACAAAGACCCCACTGCAAGACCG
CACACAGGGCTGGGTCCCGCTCCCCTAATATCTACAGTGCTTTTGCATGGCCCCTTAATCAATGCAGTTA
ATCAGCATGCGCTCATGCACCGCTCTGGAGCTGCAAAGCCCCTCGCAGCGCTGCTCACCAACACCGCGCA
CCGCCCCGGCCCAGCCTGCAGCACGCGCTGCAAACAGGAAAGAAACAAAATATTGCCCAAATGTAGGCAA
AGGCATTCGGCTGCCTTGACCTCCGCCGGGCCGGGCCCTGCCTGACTCAGCTCCTTACTCAGCGCTCGCT
TCCTCCCTCCGGCTGCCACCGCCGCAGCGCACACCCTGACAAAGAGTGGCCCTTAACGGGCTCTGAGGTG
CACCCAGCAGTGCACTCAGCAGTCCAAGGGCCGGCCTGGAGGTTTGCACCGCTACGTGCTGACATTAGCA
TTGAACTTGGCCCTGGGTAGTGCTGCAGGCCGGGCGGGGTGGGTGTAGAGAGTGCAGCGCGCGTTGCACC
CGGTGCCCCTTCCCCTCCCTTGCATCCCAGCAGGCTGCACCCCAGCACCAGGCCCGTGCATGCATGCTCC
TGGTGTTATTGCAGCCTGGTGCATGCATGCGTCTTAGTGGTGCAGCGCTGTGCATGCATCCTCCTTGGTG
TGTAGCAGC
Features (pLannotate 1.2.2; 16 found; start..end, strand, type, name):
    418..693     +  promoter       chicken β-actin promoter: No description available
    694..1653    +  intron         chimeric intron: chimera between introns from chicken β-actin and rabbit β-globin
   1703..5542    +  CDS            NGCA_CHICK: Experimental evidence at protein level: Swiss-Prot protein existence level 1. Mediates the adhesion of neurons to neurons and neurons to glia. It is involved in neuronal migration, neurite fasciculation and outgrowth. From Gallus gallus (Chicken).
   5567..6283    +  CDS            EGFP: EGFP is a basic (constitutively fluorescent) green fluorescent protein published in 1996, derived from Aequorea victoria. It is reported to be a rapidly-maturing weak dimer with moderate acid sensitivity.
   6308..6393    +  CDS            large T antigen (fragment): large T antigen from SV40 (simian virus 40)
   6416..6550    +  polyA_signal   SV40 poly(A) signal: SV40 polyadenylation signal
   6606..6622    -  protein_bind   lac operator: The lac repressor binds to the lac operator to inhibit transcription in E. coli. This inhibition can be relieved by adding lactose or isopropyl-β-D-thiogalactopyranoside (IPTG). lac repressor encoded by lacI
   6630..6660    -  promoter       lac promoter: promoter for the E. coli lac operon
   6675..6696    -  protein_bind   CAP binding site: CAP binding activates transcription in the presence of cAMP. E. coli catabolite activator protein
   6709..6801    -  CDS            lacI (fragment): lac repressor; lacI; The lac repressor binds to the lac operator to inhibit transcription in E. coli. This inhibition can be relieved by adding lactose or isopropyl-β-D-thiogalactopyranoside (IPTG).
   6984..7572    -  rep_origin     ori: high-copy-number ColE1/pMB1/pBR322/pUC origin of replication
   7743..8603    -  CDS            AmpR: β-lactamase; bla; confers resistance to ampicillin, carbenicillin, and related antibiotics
   8604..8708    -  promoter       AmpR promoter: bla
   8803..8838    +  CDS            rop (fragment): Rop protein, which maintains plasmids at low copy number; rop
   8941..9039    +  misc_feature   bom (fragment): basis of mobility region from pBR322
   9045..9199    -  CDS            lacZα (fragment): LacZα fragment of β-galactosidase; lacZ fragment
