[The description below was written by a language model from this plasmid's Addgene catalogue record and pLannotate feature annotations shown in this document.]
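Description:
pBa.NgCam.GFP is a 10.6 kb mammalian expression plasmid built on the pBa-eGFP backbone. It carries the chicken neuron-glia cell adhesion molecule NgCAM, listed under the L1CAM gene entry, fused at its C terminus to EGFP. Expression is driven by the chicken β-actin promoter followed by a chimeric chicken β-actin/rabbit β-globin intron, an arrangement that generally supports strong constitutive expression in mammalian cells, including neurons. The roughly 3.8 kb NgCAM coding sequence lies immediately downstream. It is joined through a short linker region to the backbone-encoded EGFP, and the transcript is terminated by an SV40 polyadenylation signal; the small SV40 large T antigen fragment annotated there is simply part of that region. No mammalian selection marker is annotated, which suits the plasmid to transient transfection.

In bacteria the plasmid replicates from a high-copy ColE1/pUC-type origin and is selected with ampicillin through the β-lactamase gene. The remaining annotated pieces (lac promoter and operator, CAP site, and fragments of lacI, lacZα, rop and bom) are non-functional remnants of the cloning vector lineage. The depositor notes that NgCAM is very GC rich and hard to sequence or amplify. The pBa backbone is also reported to be prone to recombination, so recombination-based cloning and fast-growing strains are discouraged. A few nucleotide differences between repository sequencing and the depositor sequence were judged functionally unimportant.

NgCAM mediates neuron–neuron and neuron–glia adhesion. Going by the associated publication on selective transport in neuronal protein sorting, the GFP fusion serves as a fluorescent membrane-protein reporter for following trafficking and polarised sorting in living neurons.
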