Addgene plasmid #45061: pBa.NgCam.GFP
Depositing lab: Gary Banker & Marvin Bentley. Depositing organization: Oregon Health & Science University. Publication: The role of selective transport in neuronal protein sorting. Burack MA, Silverman MA, Banker G. Neuron. 2000 May;26(2):465-72. 10.1016/S0896-6273(00)81178-2 PubMed 10839364.
Backbone
  Vector backbone: pBa-eGFP
  Backbone size w/o insert (bp): 6755
  Total vector size (bp): 10579
  Vector type: Mammalian Expression
Growth in bacteria
  Bacterial resistance: Ampicillin, 100 μg/mL
  Growth temperature: 37°C
  Growth strain: Stbl3
  Copy number: High Copy
Gene/Insert
  Gene/Insert name: NgCam (alt name: Neuron-glia cell adhesion molecule (Ng-CAM))
  Species: G. gallus (chicken)
  Insert size (bp): 3839
  GenBank ID: Z75013
  Entrez Gene: L1CAM
  Promoter: Chicken Beta Actin
  Tag / fusion protein: eGFP (C terminal on backbone)
  Cloning method: Ligation Independent Cloning
  Sequencing primers: 5′ TTCGGCTTCTGGCGTGTGAC; 3′ GTGGTTTGTCCAAACTCATC
Resource information
  A portion of this plasmid was derived from a plasmid made by: NgCam received from Peter Sonderegger
Terms and licenses: Academic/Nonprofit Terms; Industry Terms: Not Available to Industry
Depositor comments: NgCam is very GC rich and difficult to sequence and PCR. pBa vector is susceptable to recombination and should not be grown in fast growing bacteria or cloned using recombination. XL 10-Gold, Stbl3, OmniMax2, DH5alpha, and XL 1-Blue are suitable growth strains. Addgene's sequencing results found a few nucleotide differences when compared to the full plasmid sequence provided by the depositing laboratory. According to the depositor, these differences are not a concern for the function of the plasmid.
How to cite: pBa.NgCam.GFP was a gift from Gary Banker & Marvin Bentley (Addgene plasmid # 45061 ; http://n2t.net/addgene:45061 ; RRID:Addgene_45061)
