>Addgene plasmid #45061 | pBa.NgCam.GFP | addgene partial sequence | sequence record 64666 | EGFP_N
CTTGCTCACCATGGTAGGCCTAGGCGCGCCAAGCTTACTTACCAAATCCAGGGGGGGCCCAGCACAGGGG
CTGGCAGGGCCGGAGCTGCCGGGTCCGGCTCCGGGTCCGCGGTACTGCCCGATGAAGGATCCATCCTCAT
TGAACTGCACATCCCCGCTGCCTCCGTACCCCGCCAGGCTGTCTTCGCTGCCCGCCGCGCACGGACCCCG
ACCCGGAGAACCCACACCGGAACCGGCGCCGGAACCCGAAGCCGAACCCTTCTCCTCCGCTTCGCTCTCC
AACGACCTGTACTCCCCAAAGGTCTCATCCTTCATGGGCCGCGCCTCAGAGTCCACCTGCGTGTCCTCCT
TGTCCTTCACCGAATACTTGCCCCCCTTGCTGCGTTTGATGAAGCAGAGGATGAGGAGGATGAGGAGAAG
GAGCACCACGGAGCTGACGAAGCCGATGAACCACCCCTTGGTGGCAAACCCCCCCACCAGGCTGCGCACC
ACGGTGCCGTTGGTTTGCACTTCGCTCTCCCAGAAGGCCACGTTTTCCCCAGAGCGGTTCCGGCCCACGA
ATTGGACTCGGTAGGCGGTGCCGGGCCGCAGCCCCTCCAGACGGTACCGCCTTAAAGAGGAGTTGGCGCG
GCCCGAAGTGCGCCACGGCTCATCCGTGCTTTTATTCATGAATTGGACTTC
